>Addgene plasmid #96972 | pMGF157 | addgene full sequence | sequence record 190536 | Addgene NGS Result
CACTCGCAATCAAATTCAGCCGATAGCGGAACGGGAAGGCGACTGGAGTGCCATGTCCGGTTTTCAACAA
ACCATGCAAATGCTGAATGAGGGCATCGTTCCCACTGCGATGCTGGTTGCCAACGATCAGATGGCGCTGG
GCGCAATGCGCGCCATTACCGAGTCCGGGCTGCGCGTTGGTGCGGATATCTCGGTAGTGGGATACGACGA
TACCGAAGACAGCTCATGTTATATCCCGCCGTTAACCACCATCAAACAGGATTTTCGCCTGCTGGGGCAA
ACCAGCGTGGACCGCTTGCTGCAACTCTCTCAGGGCCAGGCGGTGAAGGGCAATCAGCTGTTGCCCGTCT
CACTGGTGAAAAGAAAAACCACGCTAGCGCCCAATACGCAAACCGCCTCTCCCCGCGCGTTGGCCGATTC
ATTAATGCAGCTGGCACGACAGGTTTCCCGACTGGAAAGCGGGCAGTGAGCGCAACGCAATTAATGTAAG
TTAGCTCACTCATTAGGCACCCCAGGCTTTACACTTTATGCTTCCGGCTCGTATGTTGTGTGGAATTGTG
AGCGGATAACAATTTCACACAGGAAACAGCTATGACCATGATTACGGATTCACTGGCCGTCGTTTTACAA
CGTCGTGACTGGGAAAACCCTGGCGTTACCCAACTTAATCGCCTTGCAGCACATCCCCCTTTCGCCAGCT
GGCGTAATAGCGAAGAGGCCCGCACCGATCGCCCTTCCCAACAGTTGCGCAGCCTGAATGGCGAATGGCG
CTTTGCCTGGTTTCCGGCACCAGAAGCGGTGCCGGAAAGCTGGCTGGAGTGCGATCTTCCTGAGGCCGAT
ACTGTCGTCGTCCCCTCAAACTGGCAGATGCACGGTTACGATGCGCCCATCTACACCAACGTGACCTATC
CCATTACGGTCAATCCGCCGTTTGTTCCCACGGAGAATCCGACGGGTTGTTACTCGCTCACATTTAATGT
TGATGAAAGCTGGCTACAGGAAGGCCAGACGCGAATTATTTTTGATGGCGTTGGAATTAGCTTATCGACT
GCACGGTGCACCAATGCTTCTGGCGTCAGGCAGCCATCGGAAGCTGTGGTATGGCTGTGCAGGTCGTAAA
TCACTGCATAATTCGTGTCGCTCAAGGCGCACTCCCGTTCTGGATAATGTTTTTTGCGCCGACATCATAA
CGGTTCTGGCAAATATTCTGAAATGAGCTGTTGACAATTAATCATCGGCTCGTATAATGTGTGGAATTGT
GAGCGGATAACAATTTCACACAGGAAACAGTATTCATGTCCCCTATACTAGGTTATTGGAAAATTAAGGG
CCTTGTGCAACCCACTCGACTTCTTTTGGAATATCTTGAAGAAAAATATGAAGAGCATTTGTATGAGCGC
GATGAAGGTGATAAATGGCGAAACAAAAAGTTTGAATTGGGTTTGGAGTTTCCCAATCTTCCTTATTATA
TTGATGGTGATGTTAAATTAACACAGTCTATGGCCATCATACGTTATATAGCTGACAAGCACAACATGTT
GGGTGGTTGTCCAAAAGAGCGTGCAGAGATTTCAATGCTTGAAGGAGCGGTTTTGGATATTAGATACGGT
GTTTCGAGAATTGCATATAGTAAAGACTTTGAAACTCTCAAAGTTGATTTTCTTAGCAAGCTACCTGAAA
TGCTGAAAATGTTCGAAGATCGTTTATGTCATAAAACATATTTAAATGGTGATCATGTAACCCATCCTGA
CTTCATGTTGTATGACGCTCTTGATGTTGTTTTATACATGGACCCAATGTGCCTGGATGCGTTCCCAAAA
TTAGTTTGTTTTAAAAAACGTATTGAAGCTATCCCACAAATTGATAAGTACTTGAAATCCAGCAAGTATA
TAGCATGGCCTTTGCAGGGCTGGCAAGCCACGTTTGGTGGTGGCGACCATCCTCCAAAATCGGATCTGGA
AGTTCTGTTCCAGGGGCCCCTGGCTGTTCCTAATTGGGCTGCTTATTTTGATACTTTGAGCTCCAAAGAG
CTTTCTGCCTGGATTAAGGAATACAAAAAACATTACCATGGAAAACTTCACCCATCCAAAGATCGTGAAC
ATCTTTTCCAAAATGCCTGTAATATTTATCGCGCTATTGCTGAAAAGGCTGACAAATCTGTTCTTCAATC
GATTCAATCAAAGTTTCCTAAGGCAACTGTTCCCGGTTATGACTCTTGGTCTAATGAAGATCTAAAGTCT
GCACTCAAGGAATATGGTGACAGTATTGGTAAGGTGTTTAATCGTAAAGATGCTATTGAACGCTTAAAGC
GTCATGATATTTTATTCTATGGTCCTGTTGTTGCCGACAAGGCTAAATCAGGAGTCTCTGGCTTCCTTCG
ACGTGTTGCTTCTTTTATGGGATTTGGCACTCGCGACGTAGCTGAAATTAAGCTAGGAGAAAACATTCAA
AAGGTAAAAGATACTGCCTCTAAAGCCTCATCTGCTGTATCTTCAGCAGGCGACTATGTCGAAACTAATG
TAAAGAAAGCCCAAAGGGTTTTGGGAGGAACGGGCGGTAGTGGAGGCACTGGTATGGTGAGCAAGGGCGA
GGAGGATAACATGGCCATCATCAAGGAGTTCATGCGCTTCAAGGTGCACATGGAGGGCTCCGTGAACGGC
CACGAGTTCGAGATCGAGGGCGAGGGCGAGGGCCGCCCCTACGAGGGCACCCAGACCGCCAAGCTGAAGG
TGACCAAGGGTGGCCCCCTGCCCTTCGCCTGGGACATCCTGTCCCCTCAGTTCATGTACGGCTCCAAGGC
CTACGTGAAGCACCCCGCCGACATCCCCGACTACTTGAAGCTGTCCTTCCCCGAGGGCTTCAAGTGGGAG
CGCGTGATGAACTTCGAGGACGGCGGCGTGGTGACCGTGACCCAGGACTCCTCCCTGCAGGACGGCGAGT
TCATCTACAAGGTGAAGCTGCGCGGCACCAACTTCCCCTCCGACGGCCCCGTAATGCAGAAGAAGACCAT
GGGCTGGGAGGCCTCCTCCGAGCGGATGTACCCCGAGGACGGCGCCCTGAAGGGCGAGATCAAGCAGAGG
CTGAAGCTGAAGGACGGCGGCCACTACGACGCTGAGGTCAAGACCACCTACAAGGCCAAGAAGCCCGTGC
AGCTGCCCGGCGCCTACAACGTCAACATCAAGTTGGACATCACCTCCCACAACGAGGACTACACCATCGT
GGAACAGTACGAACGCGCCGAGGGCCGCCACTCCACCGGCGGCATGGACGAGCTGTACAAGTGAGGCGCG
CCACTTCTAAATAAGCGAATTTCTTATGATTTATGATTTTTATTATTAAATAAGTTATAAAAAAAATAAG
TGTATACAAATTTTAAAGTGACTCTTAGGTTTTAAAACGAAAATTCTTATTCTTGAGTAACTCTTTCCTG
TAGGTCAGGTTGCTTTCTCAGGTATAGTATGAGGTCGCTCTTATTGACCACACCTCTACCGGCAGATCCG
CTAGGGATAACAGGGTAATATAGATCTGTTTAGCTTGCCTCGTCCCCGCCGGGTCACCCGGCCAGCGACA
TGGAGGCCCAGAATACCCTCCTTGACAGTCTTGACGTGCGCAGCTCAGGGGCATGATGTGACTGTCGCCC
GTACATTTAGCCCATACATCCCCATGTATAATCATTTGCATCCATACATTTTGATGGCCGCACGGCGCGA
AGCAAAAATTACGGCTCCTCGCTGCGGACCTGCGAGCAGGGAAACGCTCCCCTCACAGACGCGTTGAATT
GTCCCCACGCCGCGCCCCTGTAGAGAAATATAAAAGGTTAGGATTTGCCACTGAGGTTCTTCTTTCATAT
ACTTCCTTTTAAAATCTTGCTAGGATACAGTTCTCACATCACATCCGAACATAAACAACCATGGGTAAAA
AGCCTGAACTCACCGCGACGTCTGTCGAGAAGTTTCTGATCGAAAAGTTCGACAGCGTCTCCGACCTGAT
GCAGCTCTCGGAGGGCGAAGAATCTCGTGCTTTCAGCTTCGATGTAGGAGGGCGTGGATATGTCCTGCGG
GTAAATAGCTGCGCCGATGGTTTCTACAAAGATCGTTATGTTTATCGGCACTTTGCATCGGCCGCGCTCC
CGATTCCGGAAGTGCTTGACATTGGGGAATTCAGCGAGAGCCTGACCTATTGCATCTCCCGCCGTGCACA
GGGTGTCACGTTGCAAGACCTGCCTGAAACCGAACTGCCCGCTGTTCTGCAGCCGGTCGCGGAGGCCATG
GATGCGATCGCTGCGGCCGATCTTAGCCAGACGAGCGGGTTCGGCCCATTCGGACCGCAAGGAATCGGTC
AATACACTACATGGCGTGATTTCATATGCGCGATTGCTGATCCCCATGTGTATCACTGGCAAACTGTGAT
GGACGACACCGTCAGTGCGTCCGTCGCGCAGGCTCTCGATGAGCTGATGCTTTGGGCCGAGGACTGCCCC
GAAGTCCGGCACCTCGTGCACGCGGATTTCGGCTCCAACAATGTCCTGACGGACAATGGCCGCATAACAG
CGGTCATTGACTGGAGCGAGGCGATGTTCGGGGATTCCCAATACGAGGTCGCCAACATCTTCTTCTGGAG
GCCGTGGTTGGCTTGTATGGAGCAGCAGACGCGCTACTTCGAGCGGAGGCATCCGGAGCTTGCAGGATCG
CCGCGGCTCCGGGCGTATATGCTCCGCATTGGTCTTGACCAACTCTATCAGAGCTTGGTTGACGGCAATT
TCGATGATGCAGCTTGGGCGCAGGGTCGATGCGACGCAATCGTCCGATCCGGAGCCGGGACTGTCGGGCG
TACACAAATCGCCCGCAGAAGCGCGGCCGTCTGGACCGATGGCTGTGTAGAAGTACTCGCCGATAGTGGA
AACCGACGCCCCAGCACTCGTCCGAGGGCAAAGGAATAATCAGTACTGACAATAAAAAGATTCTTGTTTT
CAAGAACTTGTCATTTGTATAGTTTTTTTATATTGTAGTTGTTCTATTTTAATCAAATGTTAGCGTGATT
TATATTTTTTTTCGCCTCGACATCATCTGCCCAGATGCGAAGTTAAGTGCGCAGAAAGTAATATCATGCG
TCAATCGTATGTGAATGCTGGTCGCTATACTGCTGTCGATTCGATACTAACGCCGCCATCCATAAATTGT
TCATGAACGTTCTTAATGTCTATTTATATTATTTAAAAAGAAGGAGATTACGTCTAAAACGAGTTCTCGT
TTAATATATGACTTTTAATGAAATATCTATGTTCATATTCGCTACTTAACCTTCCTTGGCAAGTAATCCA
TCCTATTGTTAACATTAATATAATCCATCAAGATACTTTTTTATTAATTTAAGTTTTTCAGAATTAGATG
TTGGTGCACCTCCTCCAAATCTAGAGCTGTGGAAAGAATTGGTAAAATCTTATCGCGATGTTCGTGATTC
TCTAAAAATTGCAGTAAAACATTTCTAGCATATTCTTTGTTAATCAATTCTTTAGAAATATTGCTTATAA
CAGGTGGCTCGAATGAACCTGCTGAATCACTTGAAGCTTTGGGCAATATTTCACTGCTCATAACACTGGA
CAGCTCGCTCTCGTGAGATTTGACACTTTCCTTTTGAACCTTTTGCTTTTCAATGAGTTCTTTTATTTCA
TCCCTTGACTCCACTAACTCGTTTCCAACACCGAGCGGCCGCATCGTGACTGACTGACGATCTGCCTCGC
GCGTTTCGGTGATGACGGTGAAAACCTCTGACACATGCAGCTCCCGGAGACGGTCACAGCTTGTCTGTAA
GCGGATGCCGGGAGCAGACAAGCCCGTCAGGGCGCGTCAGCGGGTGTTGGCGGGTGTCGGGGCGCAGCCA
TGACCCAGTCACGTAGCGATAGCGGAGTGTATAATTCTTGAAGACGAAAGGGCCTCGTGATACGCCTATT
TTTATAGGTTAATGTCATGATAATAATGGTTTCTTAGACGTCAGGTGGCACTTTTCGGGGAAATGTGCGC
GGAACCCCTATTTGTTTATTTTTCTAAATACATTCAAATATGTATCCGCTCATGAGACAATAACCCTGAT
AAATGCTTCAATAATATTGAAAAAGGAAGAGTATGAGTATTCAACATTTCCGTGTCGCCCTTATTCCCTT
TTTTGCGGCATTTTGCCTTCCTGTTTTTGCTCACCCAGAAACGCTGGTGAAAGTAAAAGATGCTGAAGAT
CAGTTGGGTGCACGAGTGGGTTACATCGAACTGGATCTCAACAGCGGTAAGATCCTTGAGAGTTTTCGCC
CCGAAGAACGTTTTCCAATGATGAGCACTTTTAAAGTTCTGCTATGTGGCGCGGTATTATCCCGTGTTGA
CGCCGGGCAAGAGCAACTCGGTCGCCGCATACACTATTCTCAGAATGACTTGGTTGAGTACTCACCAGTC
ACAGAAAAGCATCTTACGGATGGCATGACAGTAAGAGAATTATGCAGTGCTGCCATAACCATGAGTGATA
ACACTGCGGCCAACTTACTTCTGACAACGATCGGAGGACCGAAGGAGCTAACCGCTTTTTTGCACAACAT
GGGGGATCATGTAACTCGCCTTGATCGTTGGGAACCGGAGCTGAATGAAGCCATACCAAACGACGAGCGT
GACACCACGATGCCTGCAGCAATGGCAACAACGTTGCGCAAACTATTAACTGGCGAACTACTTACTCTAG
CTTCCCGGCAACAATTAATAGACTGGATGGAGGCGGATAAAGTTGCAGGACCACTTCTGCGCTCGGCCCT
TCCGGCTGGCTGGTTTATTGCTGATAAATCTGGAGCCGGTGAGCGTGGGTCTCGCGGTATCATTGCAGCA
CTGGGGCCAGATGGTAAGCCCTCCCGTATCGTAGTTATCTACACGACGGGGAGTCAGGCAACTATGGATG
AACGAAATAGACAGATCGCTGAGATAGGTGCCTCACTGATTAAGCATTGGTAACTGTCAGACCAAGTTTA
CTCATATATACTTTAGATTGATTTAAAACTTCATTTTTAATTTAAAAGGATCTAGGTGAAGATCCTTTTT
GATAATCTCATGACCAAAATCCCTTAACGTGAGTTTTCGTTCCACTGAGCGTCAGACCCCGTAGAAAAGA
TCAAAGGATCTTCTTGAGATCCTTTTTTTCTGCGCGTAATCTGCTGCTTGCAAACAAAAAAACCACCGCT
ACCAGCGGTGGTTTGTTTGCCGGATCAAGAGCTACCAACTCTTTTTCCGAAGGTAACTGGCTTCAGCAGA
GCGCAGATACCAAATACTGTCCTTCTAGTGTAGCCGTAGTTAGGCCACCACTTCAAGAACTCTGTAGCAC
CGCCTACATACCTCGCTCTGCTAATCCTGTTACCAGTGGCTGCTGCCAGTGGCGATAAGTCGTGTCTTAC
CGGGTTGGACTCAAGACGATAGTTACCGGATAAGGCGCAGCGGTCGGGCTGAACGGGGGGTTCGTGCACA
CAGCCCAGCTTGGAGCGAACGACCTACACCGAACTGAGATACCTACAGCGTGAGCTATGAGAAAGCGCCA
CGCTTCCCGAAGGGAGAAAGGCGGACAGGTATCCGGTAAGCGGCAGGGTCGGAACAGGAGAGCGCACGAG
GGAGCTTCCAGGGGGAAACGCCTGGTATCTTTATAGTCCTGTCGGGTTTCGCCACCTCTGACTTGAGCGT
CGATTTTTGTGATGCTCGTCAGGGGGGCGGAGCCTATGGAAAAACGCCAGCAACGCGGCCTTTTTACGGT
TCCTGGCCTTTTGCTGGCCTTTTGCTCACATGTTCTTTCCTGCGTTATCCCCTGATTCTGTGGATAACCG
TATTACCGCCTTTGAGTGAGCTGATACCGCTCGCCGCAGCCGAACGACCGAGCGCAGCGAGTCAGTGAGC
GAGGAAGCGGAAGAGCGCCTGATGCGGTATTTTCTCCTTACGCATCTGTGCGGTATTTCACACCGCATAA
ATTCCGACACCATCGAATGGCGCAAAACCTTTCGCGGTATGGCATGATAGCGCCCGGAAGAGAGTCAATT
CAGGGTGGTGAATGTGAAACCAGTAACGTTATACGATGTCGCAGAGTATGCCGGTGTCTCTTATCAGACC
GTTTCCCGCGTGGTGAACCAGGCCAGCCACGTTTCTGCGAAAACGCGGGAAAAAGTGGAAGCGGCGATGG
CGGAGCTGAATTACATTCCCAACCGCGTGGCACAACAACTGGCGGGCAAACAGTCGTTGCTGATTGGCGT
TGCCACCTCCAGTCTGGCCCTGCACGCGCCGTCGCAAATTGTCGCGGCGATTAAATCTCGCGCCGATCAA
CTGGGTGCCAGCGTGGTGGTGTCGATGGTAGAACGAAGCGGCGTCGAAGCCTGTAAAGCGGCGGTGCACA
ATCTTCTCGCGCAACGCGTCAGTGGGCTGATCATTAACTATCCGCTGGATGACCAGGATGCCATTGCTGT
GGAAGCTGCCTGCACTAATGTTCCGGCGTTATTTCTTGATGTCTCTGACCAGACACCCATCAACAGTATT
ATTTTCTCCCATGAAGACGGTACGCGACTGGGCGTGGAGCATCTGGTCGCATTGGGTCACCAGCAAATCG
CGCTGTTAGCGGGCCCATTAAGTTCTGTCTCGGCGCGTCTGCGTCTGGCTGGCTGGCATAAATATCT
Features (pLannotate 1.2.2; 22 found; start..end, strand, type, name):
    482..503     +  protein_bind   CAP binding site: CAP binding activates transcription in the presence of cAMP. E. coli catabolite activator protein
    518..548     +  promoter       lac promoter: promoter for the E. coli lac operon
    556..572     +  protein_bind   lac operator: The lac repressor binds to the lac operator to inhibit transcription in E. coli. This inhibition can be relieved by adding lactose or isopropyl-β-D-thiogalactopyranoside (IPTG). lac repressor encoded by lacI
    592..765     +  CDS            lacZα: LacZα fragment of β-galactosidase; lacZ fragment
   1029..1145    -  CDS            yciV (fragment): RNAAM_ECOLI - Also known as trpH From Escherichia coli (strain K12).
   1221..1249    +  promoter       tac promoter: strong E. coli promoter; hybrid between the trp and lac UV5 promoters
   1257..1273    +  protein_bind   lac operator: The lac repressor binds to the lac operator to inhibit transcription in E. coli. This inhibition can be relieved by adding lactose or isopropyl-β-D-thiogalactopyranoside (IPTG). lac repressor encoded by lacI
   1296..1949    +  CDS            GST26_SCHJA: Experimental evidence at protein level: Swiss-Prot protein existence level 1. GST isoenzymes appear to play a central role in the parasite detoxification system. Other functions are also suspected including a role in increasing the solubility of haematin in the parasite gut. From Schistosoma japonicum (Blood fluke).
   1983..2543    +  CDS            ish1 (fragment): ISH1_SCHPO - Also known as isp1. Experimental evidence at protein level: Swiss-Prot protein existence level 1. Has a role in maintaining cell viability during stationary phase induced by stress response. Activated by the spc1 MAPK pathway. From Schizosaccharomyces pombe (strain 972 / ATCC 24843) (Fission yeast).
   2574..3281    +  CDS            mCherry: mCherry is a basic (constitutively fluorescent) red fluorescent protein published in 2004, derived from Discosoma sp.. It is reported to be a very rapidly-maturing monomer with low acid sensitivity.
   3305..3492    +  terminator     ADH1 terminator: S. cerevisiae ADH1; transcription terminator for the S. cerevisiae alcohol dehydrogenase 1 (ADH1) gene
   3567..5142    +  gene           hphMX6: yeast selectable marker conferring hygromycin resistance
   4945..5142    +  terminator     TEF terminator: Ashbya gossypii TEF terminator
   5367..5699    -  CDS            YGRB_SCHPO (fragment): Experimental evidence at protein level: Swiss-Prot protein existence level 1. From Schizosaccharomyces pombe (strain 972 / ATCC 24843) (Fission yeast).
   5732..5771    +  CDS            rop (fragment): Rop protein, which maintains plasmids at low copy number; rop
   5873..5913    +  misc_feature   bom (fragment): basis of mobility region from pBR322
   6018..6122    +  promoter       AmpR promoter: bla
   6123..6983    +  CDS            AmpR: β-lactamase; bla; confers resistance to ampicillin, carbenicillin, and related antibiotics
   7154..7742    +  rep_origin     ori: high-copy-number ColE1/pMB1/pBR322/pUC origin of replication
   7928..7979    -  misc_feature   bom (fragment): basis of mobility region from pBR322
   7986..8063    +  promoter       lacI promoter: lacI
   8064..469     +  CDS            lacI (across the origin): lac repressor; lacI; The lac repressor binds to the lac operator to inhibit transcription in E. coli. This inhibition can be relieved by adding lactose or isopropyl-β-D-thiogalactopyranoside (IPTG).
