[The description below was written by a language model from this plasmid's Addgene catalogue record and pLannotate feature annotations shown in this document.]
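Description:
pMGF157 is an E. coli-propagated plasmid of about 8.7 kb that carries an integration cassette for tagging the Schizosaccharomyces pombe ish1 gene with mCherry at its chromosomal locus. The catalogue lists the backbone as a "pGEM GST vector" of the bacterial expression type. The annotated features resemble a GST-fusion expression backbone: a tac promoter with lac operator upstream of the Schistosoma japonicum GST coding sequence, a lacI repressor gene with its own promoter, a lac promoter/lacZα segment, an ampicillin resistance gene (β-lactamase), and a high-copy ColE1/pUC-type origin. Selection in bacteria is by ampicillin.

The insert, assembled by Gibson cloning, sits downstream of GST. It begins with a fragment encoding the C-terminal part of Ish1, followed by mCherry and the S. cerevisiae ADH1 terminator. Next comes the hphMX6 marker, which confers hygromycin resistance in yeast and ends in the Ashbya gossypii TEF terminator. Beyond the marker lies a reverse-oriented fragment of another S. pombe open reading frame, which plausibly represents genomic sequence downstream of ish1, though the record does not say so explicitly. In this layout, the ish1 C-terminal fragment and the downstream genomic fragment would serve as homology arms for recombination. This would replace the end of the endogenous gene with an ish1-mCherry fusion expressed from the native promoter, consistent with the record listing no promoter for the insert. Integrants would be selected on hygromycin.

The N-terminal GST listed as a tag appears to be a remnant of the backbone rather than part of the intended yeast product. The associated publication concerns ESCRT-mediated nuclear envelope closure in fission yeast and human cells, but the record does not state the specific role of the Ish1-mCherry fusion in that work.
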