Addgene plasmid #96972: pMGF157
Purpose: ish1-mCherry insertion cassette with Hygro resistance gene
Depositing lab: Adam Frost & Wesley Sundquist. Depositing organization: University of Utah. Publication: LEM2 recruits CHMP7 for ESCRT-mediated nuclear envelope closure in fission yeast and human cells. Gu M, LaJoie D, Chen OS, von Appen A, Ladinsky MS, Redd MJ, Nikolova L, Bjorkman PJ, Sundquist WI, Ullman KS, Frost A. Proc Natl Acad Sci U S A. 2017 Mar 14;114(11):E2166-E2175. doi: 10.1073/pnas.1613916114. Epub 2017 Feb 27. PubMed 28242692.
Backbone
  Vector backbone: pGEM GST vector
  Backbone size w/o insert (bp): 4800
  Total vector size (bp): 8500
  Vector type: Bacterial Expression
Growth in bacteria
  Bacterial resistance: Ampicillin, 100 μg/mL
  Growth temperature: 37°C
  Growth strain: DH5alpha
  Copy number: Unknown
Gene/Insert
  Gene/Insert name: ish1
  Species: S. pombe (fission yeast)
  Insert size (bp): 3700
  Mutation: ish1 C-terminal domain fused with mCherry + hygro resistance gene
  Entrez Gene: ish1 (a.k.a. SPBC365.12c)
  Promoter: N/A
  Tag / fusion protein: mCherry (C terminal on insert); GST (N terminal on insert)
  Cloning method: Gibson Cloning
  Sequencing primers: 5′ GCTGTTCCTAATTGGGCTGC; 3′ ctccactaactcgtttccaaca
Terms and licenses: Academic/Nonprofit Terms; Industry Terms: Not Available to Industry
How to cite: pMGF157 was a gift from Adam Frost & Wesley Sundquist (Addgene plasmid # 96972 ; http://n2t.net/addgene:96972 ; RRID:Addgene_96972)
