>Addgene plasmid #96972 | pMGF157 | depositor partial sequence | sequence record 178535 | pMGF157 sequence 7985 bps
NNNNGGAATTGTGAGCGGATAACAATTTCACACAGGAAACAGTATTCATGTCCCCTATACTAGGTTATTG
GAAAATTAAGGGCCTTGTGCAACCCACTCGACTTCTTTTGGAATATCTTGAAGAAAAATATGAAGAGCAT
TTGTATGAGCGCGATGAAGGTGATAAATGGCGAAACAAAAAGTTTGAATTGGGTTTGGAGTTTCCCAATC
TTCCTTATTATATTGATGGTGATGTTAAATTAACACAGTCTATGGCCATCATACGTTATATAGCTGACAA
GCACAACATGTTGGGTGGTTGTCCAAAAGAGCGTGCAGAGATTTCAATGCTTGAAGGAGCGGTTTTGGAT
ATTAGATACGGTGTTTCGAGAATTGCATATAGTAAAGACTTTGAAACTCTCAAAGTTGATTTTCTTAGCA
AGCTACCTGAAATGCTGAAAATGTTCGAAGATCGTTTATGTCATAAAACATATTTAAATGGTGATCATGT
AACCCATCCTGACTTCATGTTGTATGACGCTCTTGATGTTGTTTTATACATGGACCCAATGTGCCTGGAT
GCGTTCCCAAAATTAGTTTGTTTTAAAAAACGTATTGAAGCTATCCCACAAATTGATAAGTACTTGAAAT
CCAGCAAGTATATAGCATGGCCTTTGCAGGGCTGGCAAGCCACGTTTGGTGGTGGCGACCATCCTCCAAA
ATCGGATCTGGAAGTTCTGTTCCAGGGGCCCCTGGCTGTTCCTAATTGGGCTGCTTATTTTGATACTTTG
AGCTCCAAAGAGCTTTCTGCCTGGATTAAGGAATACAAAAAACATTACCATGGAAAACTTCACCCATCCA
AAGATCGTGAACATCTTTTCCAAAATGCCTGTAATATTTATCGCGCTATTGCTGAAAAGGCTGACAAATC
TGTTCTTCAATCGATTCAATCAAAGTTTCCTAAGGCAACTGTTCCCGGTTATGACTCTTGGTCTAATGAA
GATCTAAAGTCTGCACTCAAGGAATATGGTGACAGTATTGGTAAGGTGTTTAATCGTAAAGATGCTATTG
AACGCTTAAAGCGTCATGATATTTTATTCTATGGTCCTGTTGTTGCCGACAAGGCTAAATCAGGAGTCTC
TGGCTTCCTTCGACGTGTTGCTTCTTTTATGGGATTTGGCACTCGCGACGTAGCTGAAATTAAGCTAGGA
GAAAACATTCAAAAGGTAAAAGATACTGCCTCTAAAGCCTCATCTGCTGTATCTTCAGCAGGCGACTATG
TCGAAACTAATGTAAAGAAAGCCCAAAGGGTTTTGGGAGGAACGGGCGGTAGTGGAGGCACTGGTATGGT
GAGCAAGGGCGAGGAGGATAACATGGCCATCATCAAGGAGTTCATGCGCTTCAAGGTGCACATGGAGGGC
TCCGTGAACGGCCACGAGTTCGAGATCGAGGGCGAGGGCGAGGGCCGCCCCTACGAGGGCACCCAGACCG
CCAAGCTGAAGGTGACCAAGGGTGGCCCCCTGCCCTTCGCCTGGGACATCCTGTCCCCTCAGTTCATGTA
CGGCTCCAAGGCCTACGTGAAGCACCCCGCCGACATCCCCGACTACTTGAAGCTGTCCTTCCCCGAGGGC
TTCAAGTGGGAGCGCGTGATGAACTTCGAGGACGGCGGCGTGGTGACCGTGACCCAGGACTCCTCCCTGC
AGGACGGCGAGTTCATCTACAAGGTGAAGCTGCGCGGCACCAACTTCCCCTCCGACGGCCCCGTAATGCA
GAAGAAGACCATGGGCTGGGAGGCCTCCTCCGAGCGGATGTACCCCGAGGACGGCGCCCTGAAGGGCGAG
ATCAAGCAGAGGCTGAAGCTGAAGGACGGCGGCCACTACGACGCTGAGGTCAAGACCACCTACAAGGCCA
AGAAGCCCGTGCAGCTGCCCGGCGCCTACAACGTCAACATCAAGTTGGACATCACCTCCCACAACGAGGA
CTACACCATCGTGGAACAGTACGAACGCGCCGAGGGCCGCCACTCCACCGGCGGCATGGACGAGCTGTAC
AAGTGAGGCGCGCCACTTCTAAATAAGCGAATTTCTTATGATTTATGATTTTTATTATTAAATAAGTTAT
AAAAAAAATAAGTGTATACAAATTTTAAAGTGACTCTTAGGTTTTAAAACGAAAATTCTTATTCTTGAGT
AACTCTTTCCTGTAGGTCAGGTTGCTTTCTCAGGTATAGTATGAGGTCGCTCTTATTGACCACACCTCTA
CCGGCAGATCCGCTAGGGATAACAGGGTAATATAGATCTGTTTAGCTTGCCTCGTCCCCGCCGGGTCACC
CGGCCAGCGACATGGAGGCCCAGAATACCCTCCTTGACAGTCTTGACGTGCGCAGCTCAGGGGCATGATG
TGACTGTCGCCCGTACATTTAGCCCATACATCCCCATGTATAATCATTTGCATCCATACATTTTGATGGC
CGCACGGCGCGAAGCAAAAATTACGGCTCCTCGCTGCAGACCTGCGAGCAGGGAAACGCTCCCCTCACAG
ACGCGTTGAATTGTCCCCACGCCGCGCCCCTGTAGAGAAATATAAAAGGTTAGGATTTGCCACTGAGGTT
CTTCTTTCATATACTTCCTTTTAAAATCTTGCTAGGATACAGTTCTCACATCACATCCGAACATAAACAA
CCATGGGTAAAAAGCCTGAACTCACCGCGACGTCTGTCGAGAAGTTTCTGATCGAAAAGTTCGACAGCGT
CTCCGACCTGATGCAGCTCTCGGAGGGCGAAGAATCTCGTGCTTTCAGCTTCGATGTAGGAGGGCGTGGA
TATGTCCTGCGGGTAAATAGCTGCGCCGATGGTTTCTACAAAGATCGTTATGTTTATCGGCACTTTGCAT
CGGCCGCGCTCCCGATTCCGGAAGTGCTTGACATTGGGGAATTCAGCGAGAGCCTGACCTATTGCATCTC
CCGCCGTGCACAGGGTGTCACGTTGCAAGACCTGCCTGAAACCGAACTGCCCGCTGTTCTGCAGCCGGTC
GCGGAGGCCATGGATGCGATCGCTGCGGCCGATCTTAGCCAGACGAGCGGGTTCGGCCCATTCGGACCGC
AAGGAATCGGTCAATACACTACATGGCGTGATTTCATATGCGCGATTGCTGATCCCCATGTGTATCACTG
GCAAACTGTGATGGACGACACCGTCAGTGCGTCCGTCGCGCAGGCTCTCGATGAGCTGATGCTTTGGGCC
GAGGACTGCCCCGAAGTCCGGCACCTCGTGCACGCGGATTTCGGCTCCAACAATGTCCTGACGGACAATG
GCCGCATAACAGCGGTCATTGACTGGAGCGAGGCGATGTTCGGGGATTCCCAATACGAGGTCGCCAACAT
CTTCTTCTGGAGGCCGTGGTTGGCTTGTATGGAGCAGCAGACGCGCTACTTCGAGCGGAGGCATCCGGAG
CTTGCAGGATCGCCGCGGCTCCGGGCGTATATGCTCCGCATTGGTCTTGACCAACTCTATCAGAGCTTGG
TTGACGGCAATTTCGATGATGCAGCTTGGGCGCAGGGTCGATGCGACGCAATCGTCCGATCCGGAGCCGG
GACTGTCGGGCGTACACAAATCGCCCGCAGAAGCGCGGCCGTCTGGACCGATGGCTGTGTAGAAGTACTC
GCCGATAGTGGAAACCGACGCCCCAGCACTCGTCCGAGGGCAAAGGAATAATCAGTACTGACAATAAAAA
GATTCTTGTTTTCAAGAACTTGTCATTTGTATAGTTTTTTTATATTGTAGTTGTTCTATTTTAATCAAAT
GTTAGCGTGATTTATATTTTTTTTCGCCTCGACATCATCTGCCCAGATGCGAAGTTAAGTGCGCAGAAAG
TAATATCATGCGTCAATCGTATGTGAATGCTGGTCGCTATACTGCTGTCGATTCGATACTAACGCCGCCA
TCCATAAATTGTTCATGAACGTTCTTAATGTCTATTTATATTATTTAAAAAGAAGGAGATTACGTCTAAA
ACGAGTTCTCGTTTAATATATGACTTTTAATGAAATATCTATGTTCATATTCGCTACTTAACCTTCCTTG
GCAAGTAATCCATCCTATTGTTAACATTAATATAATCCATCAAGATACTTTTTTATTAATTTAAGTTTTT
CAGAATTAGATGTTGGTGCACCTCCTCCAAATCTAGAGCTGTGGAAAGAATTGGTAAAATCTTATCGCGA
TGTTCGTGATTCTCTAAAAATTGCAGTAAAACATTTCTAGCATATTCTTTGTTAATCAATTCTTTAGAAA
TATTGCTTATAACAGGTGGCTCGAATGAACCTGCTGAATCACTTGAAGCTTTGGGCAATATTTCACTGCT
CATAACACTGGACAGCTCGCTCTCGTGAGATTTGACACTTTCCTTTTGAACCTTTTGCTTTTCAATGAGT
TCTTTTATTTCATCCCTTGACTCCACTAACTCGTTTCCAACACTCGAGCGGCCGCATCGTGACTGACTGA
CGATCTGCCTCGCGCGTTTCGGTGATGACGGTGAAAACCTCTGACACATGCAGCTCCCGGAGACGGTCAC
AGCTTGTCTGTAAGCGGATGCCGGGAGCAGACAAGCCCGTCAGGGCGCGTCAGCGGGTGTTGGCGGGTGT
CGGGGCGCAGCCATGACCCAGTCACGTAGCGATAGCGGAGTGTATAATTCTTGAAGACGAAAGGGCCTCG
TGATACGCCTATTTTTATAGGTTAATGTCATGATAATAATGGTTTCTTAGACGTCAGGTGGCACTTTTCG
GGGAAATGTGCGCGGAACCCCTATTTGTTTATTTTTCTAAATACATTCAAATATGTATCCGCTCATGAGA
CAATAACCCTGATAAATGCTTCAATAATATTGAAAAAGGAAGAGTATGAGTATTCAACATTTCCGTGTCG
CCCTTATTCCCTTTTTTGCGGCATTTTGCCTTCCTGTTTTTGCTCACCCAGAAACGCTGGTGAAAGTAAA
AGATGCTGAAGATCAGTTGGGTGCACGAGTGGGTTACATCGAACTGGATCTCAACAGCGGTAAGATCCTT
GAGAGTTTTCGCCCCGAAGAACGTTTTCCAATGATGAGCACTTTTAAAGTTCTGCTATGTGGCGCGGTAT
TATCCCGTGTTGACGCCGGGCAAGAGCAACTCGGTCGCCGCATACACTATTCTCAGAATGACTTGGTTGA
GTACTCACCAGTCACAGAAAAGCATCTTACGGATGGCATGACAGTAAGAGAATTATGCAGTGCTGCCATA
ACCATGAGTGATAACACTGCGGCCAACTTACTTCTGACAACGATCGGAGGACCGAAGGAGCTAACCGCTT
TTTTGCACAACATGGGGGATCATGTAACTCGCCTTGATCGTTGGGAACCGGAGCTGAATGAAGCCATACC
AAACGACGAGCGTGACACCACGATGCCTGCAGCAATGGCAACAACGTTGCGCAAACTATTAACTGGCGAA
CTACTTACTCTAGCTTCCCGGCAACAATTAATAGACTGGATGGAGGCGGATAAAGTTGCAGGACCACTTC
TGCGCTCGGCCCTTCCGGCTGGCTGGTTTATTGCTGATAAATCTGGAGCCGGTGAGCGTGGGTCTCGCGG
TATCATTGCAGCACTGGGGCCAGATGGTAAGCCCTCCCGTATCGTAGTTATCTACACGACGGGGAGTCAG
GCAACTATGGATGAACGAAATAGACAGATCGCTGAGATAGGTGCCTCACTGATTAAGCATTGGTAACTGT
CAGACCAAGTTTACTCATATATACTTTAGATTGATTTAAAACTTCATTTTTAATTTAAAAGGATCTAGGT
GAAGATCCTTTTTGATAATCTCATGACCAAAATCCCTTAACGTGAGTTTTCGTTCCACTGAGCGTCAGAC
CCCGTAGAAAAGATCAAAGGATCTTCTTGAGATCCTTTTTTTCTGCGCGTAATCTGCTGCTTGCAAACAA
AAAAACCACCGCTACCAGCGGTGGTTTGTTTGCCGGATCAAGAGCTACCAACTCTTTTTCCGAAGGTAAC
TGGCTTCAGCAGAGCGCAGATACCAAATACTGTCCTTCTAGTGTAGCCGTAGTTAGGCCACCACTTCAAG
AACTCTGTAGCACCGCCTACATACCTCGCTCTGCTAATCCTGTTACCAGTGGCTGCTGCCAGTGGCGATA
AGTCGTGTCTTACCGGGTTGGACTCAAGACGATAGTTACCGGATAAGGCGCAGCGGTCGGGCTGAACGGG
GGGTTCGTGCACACAGCCCAGCTTGGAGCGAACGACCTACACCGAACTGAGATACCTACAGCGTGAGCTA
TGAGAAAGCGCCACGCTTCCCGAAGGGAGAAAGGCGGACAGGTATCCGGTAAGCGGCAGGGTCGGAACAG
GAGAGCGCACGAGGGAGCTTCCAGGGGGAAACGCCTGGTATCTTTATAGTCCTGTCGGGTTTCGCCACCT
CTGACTTGAGCGTCGATTTTTGTGATGCTCGTCAGGGGGGCGGAGCCTATGGAAAAACGCCAGCAACGCG
GCCTTTTTACGGTTCCTGGCCTTTTGCTGGCCTTTTGCTCACATGTTCTTTCCTGCGTTATCCCCTGATT
CTGTGGATAACCGTATTACCGCCTTTGAGTGAGCTGATACCGCTCGCCGCAGCCGAACGACCGAGCGCAG
CGAGTCAGTGAGCGAGGAAGCGGAAGAGCGCCTGATGCGGTATTTTCTCCTTACGCATCTGTGCGGTATT
TCACACCGCATAAATTCCGACACCATCGAATGGTGCAAAACCTTTCGCGGTATGGCATGATAGCGCCCGG
AAGAGAGTCAATTCAGGGTGGTGAATGTGAAACCAGTAACGTTATACGATGTCGCAGAGTATGCCGGTGT
CTCTTATCAGACCGTTTCCCGCGTGGTGAACCAGGCCAGCCACGTTTCTGCGAAAACGCGGGAAAAAGTG
GAAGCGGCGATGGCGGAGCTGAATTACATTCCCAACCGCGTGGCACAACAACTGGCGGGCAAACAGTCGT
TGCTGATTGGCGTTGCCACCTCCAGTCTGGCCCTGCACGCGCCGTCGCAAATTGTCGCGGCGATTAAATC
TCGCGCCGATCAACTGGGTGCCAGCGTGGTGGTGTCGATGGTAGAACGAAGCGGCGTCGAAGCCTGTAAA
GCGGCGGTGCACAATCTTCTCGCGCAACGCGTCAGTGGGCTGATCATTAACTATCCGCTGGATGACCAGG
ATGCCATTGCTGTGGAAGCTGCCTGCACTAATGTTCCGGCGTTATTTCTTGATGTCTCTGACCAGACACC
CATCAACAGTATTATTTTCTCCCATGAAGACGGTACGCGACTGGGCGTGGAGCATCTGGTCGCATTGGGT
CACCAGCAAATCGCGCTGTTAGCGGGCCCATTAAGTTCTGTCTCGGCGCGTCTGCGTCTGGCTGGCTGGC
ATAAATATCTCACTCGCAATCAAATTCAGCCGATAGCGGAACGGGAAGGCGACTGGAGTGCCATGTCCGG
TTTTCAACAAACCATGCAAATGCTGAATGAGGGCATCGTTCCCACTGCGATGCTGGTTGCCAACGATCAG
ATGGCGCTGGGCGCAATGCGCGCCATTACCGAGTCCGGGCTGCGCGTTGGTGCGGATATCTCGGTAGTGG
GATACGACGATACCGAAGACAGCTCATGTTATATCCCGCCGTTAACCACCATCAAACAGGATTTTCGCCT
GCTGGGGCAAACCAGCGTGGACCGCTTGCTGCAACTCTCTCAGGGCCAGGCGGTGAAGGGCAATCAGCTG
TTGCCCGTCTCACTGGTGAAAAGAAAAACCACCCTGGCGCCCAATACGCAAACCGCCTCTCCCCGCGCGT
TGGCCGATTCATTAATGCAGCTGGCACGACAGGTTTCCCGACTGGAAAGCGGGCAGTGAGCGCAACGCAA
TTAATGTGAGTTAGCTCACTCATTAGGCACCCCAGGCTTTACACTTTATGCTTCCGGCTCGTATGTTGTG
TNNNN
